Addgene plasmid #86342: PX458_NR2F6_1
Purpose: Encodes gRNA for 3' target of human NR2F6
Depositing lab: Eric Mendenhall & Richard M. Myers. Depositing organization: University of Alabama in Huntsville. Publication: CETCh-seq: CRISPR epitope tagging ChIP-seq of DNA-binding proteins. Savic D, Partridge EC, Newberry KM, Smith SB, Meadows SK, Roberts BS, Mackiewicz M, Mendenhall EM, Myers RM. Genome Res. 2015 Sep 9. 10.1101/gr.193540.115 PubMed 26355004.
Backbone
  Vector backbone: PX458
  Vector type: CRISPR
Growth in bacteria
  Bacterial resistance: Ampicillin, 100 μg/mL
  Growth temperature: 37°C
  Growth strain: DH5alpha
  Copy number: High Copy
Gene/Insert
  Gene/Insert name: gRNA against NR2F6
  gRNA/shRNA sequence: GCTCGGGCCAGTGACCATGA
  Species: H. sapiens (human)
  Entrez Gene: NR2F6 (a.k.a. EAR-2, EAR2, ERBAL2)
  Cloning method: Gibson Cloning
  Sequencing primers: 5′ pBR322ori-F
Terms and licenses: Academic/Nonprofit Terms; Industry Terms: Not Available to Industry
Depositor comments: Note: This plasmid is part of the Mendenhall and Meyers CRISPR-based Tagging system to add a tag (currently using FLAG) to endogenous proteins. Please see https://www.addgene.org/crispr/tagging/ for more details.
How to cite: PX458_NR2F6_1 was a gift from Eric Mendenhall & Richard M. Myers (Addgene plasmid # 86342 ; http://n2t.net/addgene:86342 ; RRID:Addgene_86342)
