[The description below was written by a language model from this plasmid's Addgene catalogue record.]
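Description:
PX458_NR2F6_1 is a CRISPR plasmid built on the PX458 backbone and carrying a single guide RNA directed against the 3' end of the human NR2F6 gene (also known as EAR-2, EAR2 or ERBAL2). It is propagated in E. coli as a high-copy plasmid under ampicillin selection, and the guide sequence was introduced by Gibson cloning. No feature table accompanies the record, so the promoters and other elements are not listed explicitly. PX458 is generally known as an all-in-one mammalian expression vector in which a U6 promoter drives the guide RNA scaffold and a separate cassette expresses Streptococcus pyogenes Cas9 linked through a 2A peptide to GFP, which allows transfected cells to be identified or sorted. Those details come from general knowledge of the backbone rather than from this entry.

The construct belongs to a CRISPR-based epitope tagging system designed to add a tag, currently FLAG, to endogenous proteins. In this approach, the guide directs Cas9 to cut near the 3' end of the NR2F6 coding region, presumably close to the stop codon. Homology-directed repair from a separately supplied donor template can then insert the tag in frame at the C-terminus of the native protein. The tagged DNA-binding protein, expressed from its own locus, can be immunoprecipitated with a standard anti-tag antibody for ChIP-seq, which avoids the need for a factor-specific antibody. The "_1" suffix suggests it may be one of several guides designed for this target, though the record does not say so. The donor template is not part of this plasmid.
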