>Addgene plasmid #86342 | PX458_NR2F6_1 | addgene partial sequence | sequence record 170889 | Addgene Partial NGS Result
GACTATAAGGACCACGACGGAGACTACAAGGATCATGATATTGATTACAAAGACGATGACGATAAGATGG
CCCCAAAGAAGAAGCGGAAGGTCGGTATCCACGGAGTCCCAGCAGCCGACAAGAAGTACAGCATCGGCCT
GGACATCGGCACCAACTCTGTGGGCTGGGCCGTGATCACCGACGAGTACAAGGTGCCCAGCAAGAAATTC
AAGGTGCTGGGCAACACCGACCGGCACAGCATCAAGAAGAACCTGATCGGAGCCCTGCTGTTCGACAGCG
GCGAAACAGCCGAGGCCACCCGGCTGAAGAGAACCGCCAGAAGAAGATACACCAGACGGAAGAACCGGAT
CTGCTATCTGCAAGAGATCTTCAGCAACGAGATGGCCAAGGTGGACGACAGCTTCTTCCACAGACTGGAA
GAGTCCTTCCTGGTGGAAGAGGATAAGAAGCACGAGCGGCACCCCATCTTCGGCAACATCGTGGACGAGG
TGGCCTACCACGAGAAGTACCCCACCATCTACCACCTGAGAAAGAAACTGGTGGACAGCACCGACAAGGC
CGACCTGCGGCTGATCTATCTGGCCCTGGCCCACATGATCAAGTTCCGGGGCCACTTCCTGATCGAGGGC
GACCTGAACCCCGACAACAGCGACGTGGACAAGCTGTTCATCCAGCTGGTGCAGACCTACAACCAGCTGT
TCGAGGAAAACCCCATCAACGCCAGCGGCGTGGACGCCAAGGCCATCCTGTCTGCCAGACTGAGCAAGAG
CAGACGGCTGGAAAATCTGATCGCCCAGCTGCCCGGCGAGAAGAAGAATGGCCTGTTCGGAAACCTGATT
GCCCTGAGCCTGGGCCTGACCCCCAACTTCAAGAGCAACTTCGACCTGGCCGAGGATGCCAAACTGCAGC
TGAGCAAGGACACCTACGACGACGACCTGGACAACCTGCTGGCCCAGATCGGCGACCAGTACGCCGACCT
GTTTCTGGCCGCCAAGAACCTGTCCGACGCCATCCTGCTGAGCGACATCCTGAGAGTGAACACCGAGATC
ACCAAGGCCCCCCTGAGCGCCTCTATGATCAAGAGATACGACGAGCACCACCAGGACCTGACCCTGCTGA
AAGCTCTCGTGCGGCAGCAGCTGCCTGAGAAGTACAAAGAGATTTTCTTCGACCAGAGCAAGAACGGCTA
CGCCGGCTACATTGACGGCGGAGCCAGCCAGGAAGAGTTCTACAAGTTCATCAAGCCCATCCTGGAAAAG
ATGGACGGCACCGAGGAACTGCTCGTGAAGCTGAACAGAGAGGACCTGCTGCGGAAGCAGCGGACCTTCG
ACAACGGCAGCATCCCCCACCAGATCCACCTGGGAGAGCTGCACGCCATTCTGCGGCGGCAGGAAGATTT
TTACCCATTCCTGAAGGACAACCGGGAAAAGATCGAGAAGATCCTGACCTTCCGCATCCCCTACTACGTG
GGCCCTCTGGCCAGGGGAAACAGCAGATTCGCCTGGATGACCAGAAAGAGCGAGGAAACCATCACCCCCT
GGAACTTCGAGGAAGTGGTGGACAAGGGCGCTTCCGCCCAGAGCTTCATCGAGCGGATGACCAACTTCGA
TAAGAACCTGCCCAACGAGAAGGTGCTGCCCAAGCACAGCCTGCTGTACGAGTACTTCACCGTGTATAAC
GAGCTGACCAAAGTGAAATACGTGACCGAGGGAATGAGAAAGCCCGCCTTCCTGAGCGGCGAGCAGAAAA
AGGCCATCGTGGACCTGCTGTTCAAGACCAACCGGAAAGTGACCGTGAAGCAGCTGAAAGAGGACTACTT
CAAGAAAATCGAGTGCTTCGACTCCGTGGAAATCTCCGGCGTGGAAGATCGGTTCAACGCCTCCCTGGGC
ACATACCACGATCTGCTGAAAATTATCAAGGACAAGGACTTCCTGGACAATGAGGAAAACGAGGACATTC
TGGAAGATATCGTGCTGACCCTGACACTGTTTGAGGACAGAGAGATGATCGAGGAACGGCTGAAAACCTA
TGCCCACCTGTTCGACGACAAAGTGATGAAGCAGCTGAAGCGGCGGAGATACACCGGCTGGGGCAGGCTG
AGCCGGAAGCTGATCAACGGCATCCGGGACAAGCAGTCCGGCAAGACAATCCTGGATTTCCTGAAGTCCG
ACGGCTTCGCCAACAGAAACTTCATGCAGCTGATCCACGACGACAGCCTGACCTTTAAAGAGGACATCCA
GAAAGCCCAGGTGTCCGGCCAGGGCGATAGCCTGCACGAGCACATTGCCAATCTGGCCGGCAGCCCCGCC
ATTAAGAAGGGCATCCTGCAGACAGTGAAGGTGGTGGACGAGCTCGTGAAAGTGATGGGCCGGCACAAGC
CCGAGAACATCGTGATCGAAATGGCCAGAGAGAACCAGACCACCCAGAAGGGACAGAAGAACAGCCGCGA
GAGAATGAAGCGGATCGAAGAGGGCATCAAAGAGCTGGGCAGCCAGATCCTGAAAGAACACCCCGTGGAA
AACACCCAGCTGCAGAACGAGAAGCTGTACCTGTACTACCTGCAGAATGGGCGGGATATGTACGTGGACC
AGGAACTGGACATCAACCGGCTGTCCGACTACGATGTGGACCATATCGTGCCTCAGAGCTTTCTGAAGGA
CGACTCCATCGACAACAAGGTGCTGACCAGAAGCGACAAGAACCGGGGCAAGAGCGACAACGTGCCCTCC
GAAGAGGTCGTGAAGAAGATGAAGAACTACTGGCGGCAGCTGCTGAACGCCAAGCTGATTACCCAGAGAA
AGTTCGACAATCTGACCAAGGCCGAGAGAGGCGGCCTGAGCGAACTGGATAAGGCCGGCTTCATCAAGAG
ACAGCTGGTGGAAACCCGGCAGATCACAAAGCACGTGGCACAGATCCTGGACTCCCGGATGAACACTAAG
TACGACGAGAATGACAAGCTGATCCGGGAAGTGAAAGTGATCACCCTGAAGTCCAAGCTGGTGTCCGATT
TCCGGAAGGATTTCCAGTTTTACAAAGTGCGCGAGATCAACAACTACCACCACGCCCACGACGCCTACCT
GAACGCCGTCGTGGGAACCGCCCTGATCAAAAAGTACCCTAAGCTGGAAAGCGAGTTCGTGTACGGCGAC
TACAAGGTGTACGACGTGCGGAAGATGATCGCCAAGAGCGAGCAGGAAATCGGCAAGGCTACCGCCAAGT
ACTTCTTCTACAGCAACATCATGAACTTTTTCAAGACCGAGATTACCCTGGCCAACGGCGAGATCCGGAA
GCGGCCTCTGATCGAGACAAACGGCGAAACCGGGGAGATCGTGTGGGATAAGGGCCGGGATTTTGCCACC
GTGCGGAAAGTGCTGAGCATGCCCCAAGTGAATATCGTGAAAAAGACCGAGGTGCAGACAGGCGGCTTCA
GCAAAGAGTCTATCCTGCCCAAGAGGAACAGCGATAAGCTGATCGCCAGAAAGAAGGACTGGGACCCTAA
GAAGTACGGCGGCTTCGACAGCCCCACCGTGGCCTATTCTGTGCTGGTGGTGGCCAAAGTGGAAAAGGGC
AAGTCCAAGAAACTGAAGAGTGTGAAAGAGCTGCTGGGGATCACCATCATGGAAAGAAGCAGCTTCGAGA
AGAATCCCATCGACTTTCTGGAAGCCAAGGGCTACAAAGAAGTGAAAAAGGACCTGATCATCAAGCTGCC
TAAGTACTCCCTGTTCGAGCTGGAAAACGGCCGGAAGAGAATGCTGGCCTCTGCCGGCGAACTGCAGAAG
GGAAACGAACTGGCCCTGCCCTCCAAATATGTGAACTTCCTGTACCTGGCCAGCCACTATGAGAAGCTGA
AGGGCTCCCCCGAGGATAATGAGCAGAAACAGCTGTTTGTGGAACAGCACAAGCACTACCTGGACGAGAT
CATCGAGCAGATCAGCGAGTTCTCCAAGAGAGTGATCCTGGCCGACGCTAATCTGGACAAAGTGCTGTCC
GCCTACAACAAGCACCGGGATAAGCCCATCAGAGAGCAGGCCGAGAATATCATCCACCTGTTTACCCTGA
CCAATCTGGGAGCCCCTGCCGCCTTCAAGTACTTTGACACCACCATCGACCGGAAGAGGTACACCAGCAC
CAAAGAGGTGCTGGACGCCACCCTGATCCACCAGAGCATCACCGGCCTGTACGAGACACGGATCGACCTG
TCTCAGCTGGGAGGCGACAAAAGGCCGGCGGCCACGAAAAAGGCCGGCCAGGCAAAAAAGAAAAAGGAAT
TCGGCAGTGGAGAGGGCAGAGGAAGTCTGCTAACATGCGGTGACGTCGAGGAGAATCCTGGCCCAGTGAG
CAAGGGCGAGGAGCTGTTCACCGGGGTGGTGCCCATCCTGGTCGAGCTGGACGGCGACGTAAACGGCCAC
AAGTTCAGCGTGTCCGGCGAGGGCGAGGGCGATGCCACCTACGGCAAGCTGACCCTGAAGTTCATCTGCA
CCACCGGCAAGCTGCCCGTGCCCTGGCCCACCCTCGTGACCACCCTGACCTACGGCGTGCAGTGCTTCAG
CCGCTACCCCGACCACATGAAGCAGCACGACTTCTTCAAGTCCGCCATGCCCGAAGGCTACGTCCAGGAG
CGCACCATCTTCTTCAAGGACGACGGCAACTACAAGACCCGCGCCGAGGTGAAGTTCGAGGGCGACACCC
TGGTGAACCGCATCGAGCTGAAGGGCATCGACTTCAAGGAGGACGGCAACATCCTGGGGCACAAGCTGGA
GTACAACTACAACAGCCACAACGTCTATATCATGGCCGACAAGCAGAAGAACGGCATCAAGGTGAACTTC
AAGATCCGCCACAACATCGAGGACGGCAGCGTGCAGCTCGCCGACCACTACCAGCAGAACACCCCCATCG
GCGACGGCCCCGTGCTGCTGCCCGACAACCACTACCTGAGCACCCAGTCCGCCCTGAGCAAAGACCCCAA
CGAGAAGCGCGATCACATGGTCCTGCTGGAGTTCGTGACCGCCGCCGGGATCACTCTCGGCATGGACGAG
CTGTACAAGGAATTCTAACTAGAGCTCGCTGATCAGCCTCGACTGTGCCTTCTAGTTGCCAGCCATCTGT
TGTTTGCCCCTCCCCCGTGCCTTCCTTGACCCTGGAAGGTGCCACTCCCACTGTCCTTTCCTAATAAAAT
GAGGAAATTGCATCGCATTGTCTGAGTAGGTGTCATTCTATTCTGGGGGGTGGGGTGGGGCAGGACAGCA
AGGGGGAGGATTGGGAAGAGAATAGCAGGCATGCTGGGGAGCGGCCGCAGGAACCCCTAGTGATGGAGTT
GGCCACTCCCTCTCTGCGCGCTCGCTCGCTCACTGAGGCCGGGCGACCAAAGGTCGCCCGACGCCCGGGC
TTTGCCCGGGCGGCCTCAGTGAGCGAGCGAGCGCGCAGCTGCCTGCAGGGGCGCCTGATGCGGTATTTTC
TCCTTACGCATCTGTGCGGTATTTCACACCGCATA
[95 nt withheld, positions 5496-5590]
T
[46 nt withheld, positions 5592-5637]
C
[141 nt withheld, positions 5639-5779]
CCTTTGACGTTGGAGTCCACGTTCTTT
[37 nt withheld, positions 5807-5843]
ACTCTATCTCGGGCTATTCTTTTGATTTATAAGGGATTTTGCCGATTTCGGTCTATTGGTTAAAAAATGA
GCTGATTTAACAAAAATTTAACGCGAATTTTAACAAAATATTAACGTTTACAATTTTATGGTGCACTCTC
AGTACAATCTGCTCTGATGCCGCATAGTTAAGCCAGCCCCGACACCCGCCAACACCCGCTGACGCGCCCT
GACGGGCTTGTCTGCTCCCGGCATCCGCTTACAGACAAGCTGTGACCGTCTCCGGGAGCTGCATGTGTCA
GAGGTTTTCACCGTCATCACCGAAACGCGCGAGACGAAAGGGCCTCGTGATACGCCTATTTTTATAGGTT
AATGTCATGATAATAATGGTTTCTTAGACGTCAGGTGGCACTTTTCGGGGAAATGTGCGCGGAACCCCTA
TTTGTTTATTTTTCTAAATACATTCAAATATGTATCCGCTCATGAGACAATAACCCTGATAAATGCTTCA
ATAATATTGAAAAAGGAAGAGTATGAGTATTCAACATTTCCGTGTCGCCCTTATTCCCTTTTTTGCGGCA
TTTTGCCTTCCTGTTTTTGCTCACCCAGAAACGCTGGTGAAAGTAAAAGATGCTGAAGATCAGTTGGGTG
CACGAGTGGGTTACATCGAACTGGATCTCAACAGCGGTAAGATCCTTGAGAGTTTTCGCCCCGAAGAACG
TTTTCCAATGATGAGCACTTTTAAAGTTCTGCTATGTGGCGCGGTATTATCCCGTATTGACGCCGGGCAA
GAGCAACTCGGTCGCCGCATACACTATTCTCAGAATGACTTGGTTGAGTACTCACCAGTCACAGAAAAGC
ATCTTACGGATGGCATGACAGTAAGAGAATTATGCAGTGCTGCCATAACCATGAGTGATAACACTGCGGC
CAACTTACTTCTGACAACGATCGGAGGACCGAAGGAGCTAACCGCTTTTTTGCACAACATGGGGGATCAT
GTAACTCGCCTTGATCGTTGGGAACCGGAGCTGAATGAAGCCATACCAAACGACGAGCGTGACACCACGA
TGCCTGTAGCAATGGCAACAACGTTGCGCAAACTATTAACTGGCGAACTACTTACTCTAGCTTCCCGGCA
ACAATTAATAGACTGGATGGAGGCGGATAAAGTTGCAGGACCACTTCTGCGCTCGGCCCTTCCGGCTGGC
TGGTTTATTGCTGATAAATCTGGAGCCGGTGAGCGTGGAAGCCGCGGTATCATTGCAGCACTGGGGCCAG
ATGGTAAGCCCTCCCGTATCGTAGTTATCTACACGACGGGGAGTCAGGCAACTATGGATGAACGAAATAG
ACAGATCGCTGAGATAGGTGCCTCACTGATTAAGCATTGGTAACTGTCAGACCAAGTTTACTCATATATA
CTTTAGATTGATTTAAAACTTCATTTTTAATTTAAAAGGATCTAGGTGAAGATCCTTTTTGATAATCTCA
TGACCAAAATCCCTTAACGTGAGTTTTCGTTCCACTGAGCGTCAGACCCCGTAGAAAAGATCAAAGGATC
TTCTTGAGATCCTTTTTTTCTGCGCGTAATCTGCTGCTTGCAAACAAAAAAACCACCGCTACCAGCGGTG
GTTTGTTTGCCGGATCAAGAGCTACCAACTCTTTTTCCGAAGGTAACTGGCTTCAGCAGAGCGCAGATAC
CAAATACTGTTCTTCTAGTGTAGCCGTAGTTAGGCCACCACTTCAAGAACTCTGTAGCACCGCCTACATA
CCTCGCTCTGCTAATCCTGTTACCAGTGGCTGCTGCCAGTGGCGATAAGTCGTGTCTTACCGGGTTGGAC
TCAAGACGATAGTTACCGGATAAGGCGCAGCGGTCGGGCTGAACGGGGGGTTCGTGCACACAGCCCAGCT
TGGAGCGAACGACCTACACCGAACTGAGATACCTACAGCGTGAGCTATGAGAAAGCGCCACGCTTCCCGA
AGGGAGAAAGGCGGACAGGTATCCGGTAAGCGGCAGGGTCGGAACAGGAGAGCGCACGAGGGAGCTTCCA
GGGGGAAACGCCTGGTATCTTTATAGTCCTGTCGGGTTTCGCCACCTCTGACTTGAGCGTCGATTTTTGT
GATGCTCGTCAGGGGGGCGGAGCCTATGGAAAAACGCCAGCAACGCGGCCTTTTTACGGTTCCTGGCCTT
TTGCTGGCCTTTTGCTCACATGTGAGGGCCTATTTCCCATGATTCCTTCATATTTGCATATACGATACAA
GGCTGTTAGAGAGATAATTGGAATTAATTTGACTGTAAACACAAAGATATTAGTACAAAATACGTGACGT
AGAAAGTAATAATTTCTTGGGTAGTTTGCAGTTTTAAAATTATGTTTTAAAATGGACTATCATATGCTTA
CCGTAACTTGAAAGTATTTCGATTTCTTGGCTTTATATATCTTGTGGAAAGGACGAAACACCGCTCGGGC
CAGTGACCATGAGTTTTAGAGCTAGAAATAGCAAGTTAAAATAAGGCTAGTCCGTTATCAACTTGAAAAA
GTGGCACCGAGTCGGTGCTTTTTTGTTTTAGAGCTAGAAATAGCAAGTTAAAATAAGGCTAGTCCGTTTT
TAGCGCGTGCGCCAATTCTGCAGACAAATGGCTCTAGAGGTACC
